>Addgene plasmid #149537 | pGBW-m4136457 | addgene full sequence | sequence record 314686 | Addgene NGS Result
TAATACGACTCACTATAGGGGAATTGTGAGCGGATAACAATTCCCCTCTAGAAATAATTTTGTTTAACTT
TAAGAAGGAGACTCTTCTATGCACCATCATCACCATCATGGTGGTTCTGGTTCGCCGATACTTGGTTATT
GGAAGATTAAAGGACTGGTTCAGCCCACACGCCTCCTGCTAGAATACTTAGAGGAAAAATATGAAGAGCA
CCTGTACGAACGTGATGAGGGGGACAAATGGCGAAACAAGAAATTTGAATTGGGCTTAGAATTTCCAAAT
TTGCCGTATTATATCGATGGCGACGTAAAACTGACCCAATCAATGGCCATTATTCGCTACATCGCAGATA
AACATAACATGCTGGGTGGCTGCCCTAAAGAACGGGCTGAGATCTCCATGCTGGAAGGTGCGGTGCTCGA
CATTCGCTACGGCGTCAGTAGAATTGCGTATAGCAAGGATTTCGAAACTTTAAAAGTGGATTTCCTGAGC
AAACTTCCGGAGATGCTGAAAATGTTTGAGGATAGGCTTTGTCATAAGACGTATCTCAATGGTGATCATG
TTACCCACCCGGACTTTATGCTGTACGACGCCCTTGATGTCGTTCTGTATATGGATCCCATGTGCCTGGA
CGCCTTCCCGAAATTAGTGTGTTTTAAAAAACGTATCGAAGCGATTCCACAGATCGATAAATACTTGAAG
TCTTCTAAATATATTGCTTGGCCTCTGCAAGGCTGGCAGGCAACGTTCGGTGGGGGAGATCATCCGCCAA
AATCAGATCTGGTGCCGCGTGGGAGCCCTGGCATACACCGCGACGGTGGTTCTGGTGAGAACCTGTACTT
TCAAAGCGCCGATTCAAACGGTACGATTACTGTAGAAGAGCTTAAAAAGCTGTTAGAACAATGGAATTTG
GTGATCGGGTTTCTGTTCCTGACCTGGATCTGTCTCCTGCAATTCGCTTACGCGAACCGCAACCGGTTTC
TGTATATAATCAAATTAATTTTCCTGTGGCTGCTGTGGCCCGTCACCCTGGCATGCTTCGTTCTGGCTGC
TGTTTACAGAATCAATTGGATTACTGGCGGTATCGCAATCGCGATGGCATGCCTAGTAGGCCTGATGTGG
CTGTCGTATTTTATTGCTTCCTTCCGTCTGTTTGCCCGTACCCGTAGCATGTGGTCTTTCAACCCAGAAA
CTAACATCCTGCTTAACGTTCCTCTGCACGGTACAATCCTGACCCGCCCGCTGCTGGAGAGCGAACTGGT
GATTGGCGCTGTCATCTTACGTGGTCATCTGCGTATTGCTGGCCACCATTTGGGTCGCTGTGACATCAAA
GACTTGCCGAAAGAAATCACTGTTGCAACCTCTCGTACACTGTCCTACTACAAACTGGGGGCGAGTCAGC
GTGTTGCCGGCGATTCTGGATTCGCGGCTTACAGCCGCTATCGCATCGGTAATTACAAGCTCAACACTGA
CCACAGCTCCTCTAGTGATAACATTGCACTGCTGGTGCAGTAAAGAGAATATAAAAAGCCAGATTATTAA
TCCGGCTTTTTTATTATTTAGGTTCTGTTAAGTAACTGAACCCAATGTCGTTAGTGACGCTTACCTCTTA
AGAGGTCACTGACCTAACAGCTTGACTCCAGCGTAACTGGACTGCAATCAACTCAAAAGCCTCCGACCGG
AGGCTTTTGACTTGATCGGCACGTAAGAGGTTCCAACTTTCACCATAATGAAATAAGATCACTACCGGGC
GTATTTTTTGAGTTATCGAGATTTTCAGGAGCTAAGGAAGCTAAAATGAGTATTCAACATTTCCGTGTCG
CCCTTATTCCCTTTTTTGCGGCATTTTGCCTTCCTGTTTTTGCTCACCCAGAAACGCTGGTGAAAGTAAA
AGATGCTGAAGATCAGTTGGGTGCACGAGTGGGTTACATCGAACTGGATCTCAACAGCGGTAAGATCCTT
GAGAGTTTACGCCCCGAAGAACGTTTTCCAATGATGAGCACTTTTAAAGTTCTGCTATGTGGCGCGGTAT
TATCCCGTATTGACGCCGGGCAAGAGCAACTCGGTCGCCGCATACACTATTCTCAGAATGACTTGGTTGA
GTACTCACCAGTCACAGAAAAGCATCTCACGGATGGCATGACAGTAAGAGAATTATGCAGTGCTGCCATA
ACCATGAGTGATAACACTGCGGCCAACTTACTTCTGGCAACGATCGGAGGACCGAAGGAGCTAACCGCTT
TTTTGCACAACATGGGGGATCATGTAACTCGCCTTGATCGTTGGGAACCGGAGCTGAATGAAGCCATACC
AAACGACGAGCGTGACACCACGATGCCTGTAGCAATGGCAACAACGTTGCGCAAACTATTAACTGGCGAA
CTACTTACTCTAGCTTCCCGGCAACAATTAATAGACTGGATGGAGGCGGATAAAGTTGCAGGATCACTTC
TGCGCTCGGCCCTCCCGGCTGGCTGGTTTATTGCTGATAAATCTGGAGCCGGTGAGCGTGGGTCTCGCGG
TATCATTGCAGCACTGGGGCCAGATGGTAAGCCCTCCCGCATCGTAGTTATCTACACGACGGGGAGTCAG
GCAACTATGGATGAACGAAATAGACAGATCGCTGAGATAGGTGCCTCACTGATTAAGCATTGGTAAGTGA
CCAAACAGGAAAAAACCGCCCTTAACATGGCCCGCTTTATCAGAAGCCAGACATTAACGCTTCTGGAGAA
ACTCAACGAGCTGGACGCGGATGAACAGGCAGACATCTGTGAATCGCTTCACGACCACGCTGATGAGCTT
TACCGCAGCTGCCTCGCGCGTTTCGGTGATGACGGTGAAAACCTCTGATGAGGGCCCAAATGTAATCACC
TGGCTCACCTTCGGGTGGGCCTTTCTGCGTTGCTGGCGTTTTTCCATAGGCTCCGCCCCCCTGACGAGCA
TCACAAAAATCGATGCTCAAGTCAGAGGTGGCGAAACCCGACAGGACTATAAAGATACCAGGCGTTTCCC
CCTGGAAGCTCCCTCGTGCGCTCTCCTGTTCCGACCCTGCCGCTTACCGGATACCTGTCCGCCTTTCTCC
CTTCGGGAAGCGTGGCGCTTTCTCATAGCTCACGCTGTAGGTATCTCAGTTCGGTGTAGGTCGTTCGCTC
CAAGCTGGGCTGTGTGCACGAACCCCCCGTTCAGCCCGACCGCTGCGCCTTATCCGGTAACTATCGTCTT
GAGTCCAACCCGGTAAGACACGACTTATCGCCACTGGCAGCAGCCACTGGTAACAGGATTAGCAGAGCGA
GGTATGTAGGCGGTGCTACAGAGTTCTTGAAGTGGTGGCCTAACTACGGCTACACTAGAAGAACAGTATT
TGGTATCTGCGCTCTGCTGAAGCCAGTTACCTCGGAAAAAGAGTTGGTAGCTCTTGATCCGGCAAACAAA
CCACCGCTGGTAGCGGTGGTCTTTTTGTTTGCAAGCAGCAGATTACGCGCAGAAAAAAAGGATCTCAAGA
AGATCCTTTGATTTTCTACCGAAGAAAGGCCCACCCGTGAAGGTGAGCCAGTGACTTTCTGCTATGGAGG
TCAGGTATGATTTAAATGGTCAGTGCGGCGCGCCAACAAAAAACCCCTAGCCCCCCGTTTTATATCACTG
CCCGCTTTCCAGTCGGGAAACCTGTCGTGCCAGCTGCATTAATGAATCGGCCAACGCGCGGGGAGAGGCG
GTTTGCGTATTGGGCGCCAGGGTGGTTTTTCTTTTCACCAGTGAGACTGGCAACAGCTGATTGCCCTTCA
CCGCCTGGCCCTGAGAGAGTTGCAGCAAGCGGTCCACGCTGGTTTGCCCCAGCAGGCGAAAATCCTGTTT
GATGGTGGTTAACGGCGGGATATAACATGAGCTATCTTCGGTATCGTCGTATCCCACTACCGAGATATCC
GCACCAACGCGCAGCCCGGACTCGGTAATGGCGCGCATTGCGCCCAGCGCCATCTGATCGTTGGCAACCA
GCATCGCAGTGGGAACGATGCCCTCATTCAGCATTTGCATGGTTTGTTGAAAACCGGACATGGCACTCCA
GTCGCCTTCCCGTTCCGCTATCGGCTGAATTTGATTGCGAGTGAGATATTTATGCCAGCCAGCCAGACGC
AGACGCGCCGAGACAGAACTTAATGGGCCCGCTAACAGCGCGATTTGCTGGTGACCCAATGCGACCAGAT
GCTCCACGCCCAGTCGCGTACCGTCCTCATGGGAGAAAATAATACTGTTGATGGGTGTCTGGTCAGAGAC
ATCAAGAAATAACGCCGGAACATTAGTGCAGGCAGCTTCCACAGCAATGGCATCCTGGTCATCCAGCGGA
TAGTTAATGATCAGCCCACTGACGCGTTGCGCGAGAAGATTGTGCACCGCCGCTTTACAGGCTTCGACGC
CGCTTCGTTCTACCATCGACACCACCACGCTGGCACCCAGTTGATCGGCGCGAGATTTAATCGCCGCGAC
AATTTGCGACGGCGCGTGCAGGGCCAGACTGGAGGTGGCAACGCCAATCAGCAACGACTGTTTGCCCGCC
AGTTGTTGTGCCACGCGGTTGGGAATGTAATTCAGCTCCGCCATCGCCGCTTCCACTTTTTCCCGCGTTT
TCGCAGAAACGTGGCTGGCCTGGTTCACCACGCGGGAAACGGTCTGATAAGAGACACCGGCATACTCTGC
GACATCGTATAACGTTACTGGTTTCATATTCACCACCCTGAATTGACTGTCTTCCGGGCGCTATCATGCC
ATACCGCGAAAGGTTTTGCGCCATTCGATACTAGTAGCGGCCGGATGGATCTCGATCCCGCGAAAT
Features (pLannotate 1.2.2; 14 found; start..end, strand, type, name):
      1..19      +  promoter       T7 promoter: promoter for bacteriophage T7 RNA polymerase
     20..44      +  protein_bind   lac operator: The lac repressor binds to the lac operator to inhibit transcription in E. coli. This inhibition can be relieved by adding lactose or isopropyl-β-D-thiogalactopyranoside (IPTG). lac repressor encoded by lacI
     59..81      +  RBS            RBS: efficient ribosome binding site from bacteriophage T7 gene 10 (Olins and Rangwala, 1989)
    122..772     +  CDS            GST26_SCHJA: Experimental evidence at protein level: Swiss-Prot protein existence level 1. GST isoenzymes appear to play a central role in the parasite detoxification system. Other functions are also suspected including a role in increasing the solubility of haematin in the parasite gut. From Schistosoma japonicum (Blood fluke).
    848..1510    +  CDS            VME1_SARS2: Experimental evidence at protein level: Swiss-Prot protein existence level 1. Component of the viral envelope that plays a central role in virus morphogenesis and assembly via its interactions with other viral proteins (By similarity). Regulates the localization of S protein at cis-Golgi, the place of virus budding (PubMed:33229438). May act by binding cytoplasmic c-terminus of S (PubMed:33229438). From Severe acute respiratory syndrome coronavirus 2 (2019-nCoV) (SARS-CoV-2).
   1663..1692    +  terminator     tonB terminator (fragment): bidirectional E. coli tonB-P14 transcription terminator
   1693..1795    +  promoter       cat promoter: promoter of the E. coli cat gene encoding chloramphenicol acetyltransferase
   1796..2656    +  CDS            AmpR: β-lactamase; bla; confers resistance to ampicillin, carbenicillin, and related antibiotics
   2657..2848    +  CDS            rop: Rop protein, which maintains plasmids at low copy number; rop
   2872..2899    +  terminator     T7Te terminator: phage T7 early transcription terminator
   2911..3498    -  rep_origin     ori: high-copy-number ColE1/pMB1/pBR322/pUC origin of replication
   3520..3549    -  terminator     T3Te terminator: phage T3 early transcription terminator
   3638..4717    -  CDS            lacI: LACI_ECOLI - Experimental evidence at protein level: Swiss-Prot protein existence level 1. Repressor of the lactose operon. Binds allolactose as an inducer. From Escherichia coli (strain K12).
   4718..4789    -  promoter       lacI promoter (fragment): lacI
