[The description below was written by a language model from this plasmid's Addgene catalogue record and pLannotate feature annotations shown in this document.]
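Description:
pGBW-m4136457 is a low-copy bacterial expression plasmid built on the pG9m-2 lacIQ ampR backbone for producing the SARS-CoV-2 membrane (M) glycoprotein in E. coli. The sequenced record is about 4.8 kb. It replicates from a ColE1/pMB1-family origin, and a rop gene lies immediately downstream of the resistance gene. Rop restrains copy number, consistent with the low-copy designation in the catalogue entry. Selection is by ampicillin through a β-lactamase gene, which the annotation places behind a cat promoter. Short terminators (a tonB fragment, T7Te and T3Te) separate the expression, marker, origin and repressor modules from one another.

The expression cassette consists of a T7 promoter followed directly by a lac operator and the T7 gene 10 ribosome binding site. Transcription therefore requires T7 RNA polymerase in the host and is held off by the plasmid-encoded lac repressor, which is expressed from the lacI promoter (lacIQ according to the backbone name), until an inducer such as IPTG is added. The open reading frame encodes an N-terminal 6xHis tag, a GGSG linker, Schistosoma japonicum GST, a second GGSG linker and a TEV protease cleavage site, fused to the wild-type M coding sequence of roughly 660 bp. The His tag, linkers and TEV site are listed in the catalogue fields but are not annotated individually in the feature table. The species field also lists E. coli K-12, but the record does not explain that entry. The two tags allow affinity purification on nickel or glutathione resins, GST may help solubility, and TEV cleavage can release M from the fusion partner. The construct is intended for inducible recombinant production of SARS-CoV-2 M protein.
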