Addgene plasmid #149537: pGBW-m4136457
Purpose: Bacterial expression plasmid for SARS-CoV-2 M (membrane)
Depositing lab: Ginkgo Bioworks & Benjie Chen. Depositing organization: Ginkgo Bioworks.
Backbone
  Vector backbone: pG9m-2 lacIQ ampR
  Backbone size w/o insert (bp): 3177
  Vector type: Bacterial Expression
Growth in bacteria
  Bacterial resistance: Ampicillin, 100 μg/mL
  Growth temperature: 37°C
  Growth strain: DH5alpha
  Copy number: Low Copy
Gene/Insert
  Gene/Insert name: SARS-CoV-2 M (membrane) (alt names: membrane glycoprotein; M protein)
  Species: Escherichia coli str. K-12 substr. MG1655; Severe acute respiratory syndrome coronavirus 2
  Insert size (bp): 662
  Mutation: wt
  Entrez Gene: M (a.k.a. GU280_gp05)
  Promoter: Promoter | pT7 ; Operator | lacO ; RBS | T7_rbs ; Start Codon | ATG
  Tag / fusion protein: 6xHIS;Linker_GGSG;GST;Linker_GGSG;Cleavable TEV (N terminal on backbone)
  Cloning method: Unknown
Resource information
  A portion of this plasmid was derived from a plasmid made by: GinkgoBioworks
Depositor comments: NCBI reference sequence: YP_009724393.1
How to cite: pGBW-m4136457 was a gift from Ginkgo Bioworks & Benjie Chen (Addgene plasmid # 149537 ; http://n2t.net/addgene:149537 ; RRID:Addgene_149537)
